>Addgene plasmid #32108 | pMN234 | depositor full sequence | sequence record 36462 | pMN234 sequence 7987 bps
AGCTTGTGTTTATGCTTAAATGCGTACTTATATGCGTCTATTTATGTAGGATGAAAGGTAGTCTAGTACC
TCCTGTGATATTATCCCATTCCATGCGGGGTATCGTATGCTTCCTTCAGCACTACCCTTTAGCTGTTCTA
TATGCTGCCACTCCTCAATTGGATTAGTCTCATCCTTCAATGCTATCATTTCCTTTGATATTGGATCATA
TGCATAGTACCGAGAAACTAGTGCGAAGTAGTGATCAGGTATTGCTGTTATCTGATGAGTATACGTTGTC
CTGGCCACGGCAGAAGCACGCTTATCGCTCCAATTTCCCACAACATTAGTCAACTCCGTTAGGCCCTTCA
TTGACAGAAATGAGGTCATCAAATGTCTTCCAATGTGAGATTTTGGGCCATTCTTTATAGCAAAGATTGG
ATAAGGCGCATTTTTCTTCAAAGCCTTGTTGTACGATCTGACTAAGTTATCTTTTAATAATTGGTATTCC
TGTTTGTTGCTTGAAGAATTGCCGGTCCTATTTACTCGTTTTAGGACTGGTTCAGAATTCCTCAAAAATT
CATCCAAATATACAAGTGGATCGATCCTACCCCTTGCGCTAAAGAAGTATATGTGCCTACTAACGCTTGT
CTTTGTCTCTGTCACTAAACACTGGATTATTACTCCCAGATACTTATTTTGGACTAATTTAAATGATTTC
GGATCAACGTTCTTAATATCGCTGAATCTTCCACAATTGATGAAAGTAGCTAGGAAGAGGAATTGGTATA
AAGTTTTTGTTTTTGTAAATCTCGAGGTATACTCAAACGAATTTAGTATTTTCTCAGTGATCTCCCAGAT
GCTTTCACCCTCACTTAGAAGTGCTTTAAGCATTTTTTTACTGTGGCTATTTCCCTTATCTGCTTCTTCC
GATGATTCGAACTGTAATTGCAAACTACTTACAATATCAGTGATATCAGATTGATGTTTTTGTCCATTGT
AAGGAATAATTGTAAATTCCCAAGCAGGAATTAATTTCTTTAATGAGGCTTCCAGAATTGTTGCTTTTTG
CGTCTTGTATTTAAACTGGAGTGATTTGTTGACAATATCGAAACTCAGCGAATTGCTTATGATAGTATTA
TAGCTCATGAATGTGGCTCTCTTGATTGCTGTTCCGTTATGAGTAATCATCCAACATAAATAGGTTAGTT
CAGCAGCACATGATGCTATTTTTTCCCCTGAAGGTCTTTCAAACCTTTCCACAAACTGACGAACCAGGAC
CTTAGGTGGTGTTTTACATAATATATCAAATTGTGGCATATTAACCTCCTTTCTGTTAATTAAGCATGCG
GATCCGTGGCANGAGGGTCGCCTGCGTCGGCAACTCGCCCAGGCTACACGAGAGCCCTCGACTGCGAAAA
TGCCGACCAGGCACCACCGCACTCCAGGCTTAACCCGGTGCGACGATCCAATATTTCTAGAGTTTAAACA
GTATTAAACGCAAAAAGGCCATCCGTCAGGATGGCCTTCTGCTTAGCTAATCAACTAGAAAAGGATCTAG
GTGAAGATCCTTTTTGATAATCTCATGACCAAAATCCCTTAACGTGAGTTTTCGTTCCACTGAGCGTCAG
ACCCCGTAGAAAAGATCAAAGGATCTTCTTGAGATCCTTTTTTTCTGCGCGTAATCTGCTGCTTGCAAAC
AAAAAAACCACCGCTACCAGCGGTGGTTTGTTTGCCGGATCAAGAGCTACCAACTCTTTTTCCGAAGGTA
ACTGGCTTCAGCAGAGCGCAGATACCAAATACTGTCCTTCTAGTGTAGCCGTAGTTAGGCCACCACTTCA
AGAACTCTGTAGCACCGCCTACATACCTCGCTCTGCTAATCCTGTTACCAGTGGCTGCTGCCAGTGGCGA
TAAGTCGTGTCTTACCGGGTTGGACTCAAGACGATAGTTACCGGATAAGGCGCAGCGGTCGGGCTGAACG
GGGGGTTCGTGCACACAGCCCAGCTTGGAGCGAACGACCTACACCGAACTGAGATACCTACAGCGTGAGC
TATGAGAAAGCGCCACGCTTCCCGAAGGGAGAAAGGCGGACAGGTATCCGGTAAGCGGCAGGGTCGGAAC
AGGAGAGCGCACGAGGGAGCTTCCAGGGGGAAACGCCTGGTATCTTTATAGTCCTGTCGGGTTTCGCCAC
CTCTGACTTGAGCGTCGATTTTTGTGATGCTCGTCAGGGGGGCGGAGCCTATGGAAAAACGCCAGCAACG
CGGCCTTTTTACGGTTCCTGGCCTTTTGCTGGCCTTTTGCTCACATGTTCTTTCCTGCGTTATCCCCTGA
TTCTGTGGATAACCGTATTACCGCCTTTGAGTGAGCTGATACCGCTCGCCGCAGCCGAACGACCGAGCGC
AGCGAGTCAGTGAGCGAGGAAGCGGAAGAGCGCCTGATGCGGTATTTTCTCCTTACGCATCTGTGCGGTA
TTTCACACCGCATATGGTGCACTCTCAGTACAATCTGCTCTGATGCCGCATAGTTAAGCCAGTATACACT
CCGCTATCGCTACGTGACTGGGTCATGGCTGCGCCCCGACACCCGCCAACACCCGCTGACGCGCCCTGAC
GGGCTTGTCTGCTCCCGGCATCCGCTTACAGACAAGCTGTGACCGTCTCCGGGAGCTGCATGTGTCAGAG
GTTTTCACCGTCATCACCGAAACGCGCGAGGCAGCTGCGGTAAAGCTCATCAGCGTGGTCGTGAAGCGAT
TCACAGATGTCTGCCTGTTCATCCGCGTCCAGCTCGTTGAGTTTCTCCAGAAGCGTTAATGTCTGGCTTC
TGATAAAGCGGGCCATGTTAAGGGCGGTTTTTTCCTGTTTGGTCACTGATGCCTCCGTGTAAGGGGGATT
TCTGTTCATGGGGGTAATGATACCGATGAAACGAGAGAGGATGCTCACGATACGGGTTACTGATGATGAA
CATGCCCGGTTACTGGAACGTTGTGAGGGTAAACAACTGGCGGTATGGATGCGGCGGGACCAGAGAAAAA
TCACTCAGGGTCAATGCCAGCGCTTCGTTAATACAGATGTAGGTGTTCCACAGGGTAGCCAGCAGCATCC
TGCGATGCAGATCCGGAACATAATGGTGCAGGGCGCTGACTTCCGCGTTTCCAGACTTTACGAAACACGG
AAACCGAAGACCATTCATGTTGTTGCTCAGGTCGCAGACGTTTTGCAGCAGCAGTCGCTTCACGTTCGCT
CGCGTATCGGTGATTCATTCTGCTAACCAGTAAGGCAACCCCGCCAGCCTAGCCGGGTCCTCAACGACAG
GAGCACGATCATGCGCACCCGTGGCCAGGACCCAACGCTGCCCGACGACTTCACGCTGCCGCAAGCACTC
AGGGCGCAAGGGCTGCTAAAAGGAAGCGGAACACGTAGAAAGCCAGTCCGCAGAAACGGTGCTGACCCCG
GATGAATGTCAGCTACTGGGCTATCTGGACAAGGGAAAACGCAAGCGCAAAGAGAAAGCAGGTAGCTTGC
AGTGGGCTTACATGGCGATAGCTAGACTGGGCGGTTTTATGGACAGCAAGCGAACCGGAATTGCCAGCTG
GGGCGCCCTCTGGTAAGGTTGGGAAGCCCTGCAAAGTAAACTGGATGGCTTTCTTGCCGCCAAGGATCTG
ATGGCGCAGGGGATCAAGATCTGATCAAGAGACAGGATGAGGATCGTTTCGCATGATTGAACAAGATGGA
TTGCACGCAGGTTCTCCGGCCGCTTGGGTGGAGAGGCTATTCGGCTATGACTGGGCACAACAGACAATCG
GCTGCTCTGATGCCGCCGTGTTCCGGCTGTCAGCGCAGGGGCGCCCGGTTCTTTTTGTCAAGACCGACCT
GTCCGGTGCCCTGAATGAACTGCAGGACGAGGCAGCGCGGCTATCGTGGCTGGCCACGACGGGCGTTCCT
TGCGCAGCTGTGCTCGACGTTGTCACTGAAGCGGGAAGGGACTGGCTGCTATTGGGCGAAGTGCCGGGGC
AGGATCTCCTGTCATCTCACCTTGCTCCTGCCGAGAAAGTATCCATCATGGCTGATGCAATGCGGCGGCT
GCATACGCTTGATCCGGCTACCTGCCCATTCGACCACCAAGCGAAACATCGCATCGAGCGAGCACGTACT
CGGATGGAAGCCGGTCTTGTCGATCAGGATGATCTGGACGAAGAGCATCAGGGGCTCGCGCCAGCCGAAC
TGTTCGCCAGGCTCAAGGCGCGCATGCCCGACGGCGAGGATCTCGTCGTGACCCATGGCGATGCCTGCTT
GCCGAATATCATGGTGGAAAATGGCCGCTTTTCTGGATTCATCGACTGTGGCCGGCTGGGTGTGGCGGAC
CGCTATCAGGACATAGCGTTGGCTACCCGTGATATTGCTGAAGAGCTTGGCGGCGAATGGGCTGACCGCT
TCCTCGTGCTTTACGGTATCGCCGCTCCCGATTCGCAGCGCATCGCCTTCTATCGCCTTCTTGACGAGTT
CTTCTGAGCGGGACTCTGGGTACCGCGTCAACGTAGCGCCCTGCTTCGGCCGCAACGCCCGCTTTGACCT
GCCAGACTGGCGGCGGGTATTGTGGTTGCTCGTGCCTGGCGGCTTACGCTTGATGTAGGGGCGTTTGATG
CCGGGCCAATTCGCATGTCCGCGATGCCTCGGATGAGACGAATCGAGTTTGAGGCAAGCTATGCGACACA
CCCGGCCGCGGGTAACCGTGGCGGGGCATGGCCGACAAACAGAACGTGAAAGCGCCCAAGATAGAAAGCC
GGTAGATGCCAACCATCCAGCAGCTGGTCCGCAAGGGTCGTCGGGACAAGATCAGTAAGGTCAAGACCGC
GGCTCTGAAGGGCAGCCCGCAGCGTCGTGGTGTATGCACCCGCGTGTACACCACCACTCCGAAGAAGCCG
AACTCGGCGCTTCGGAAGGTTGCCCGCGTGAAGTTGACGAGTCAGGTCGAGGTCACGGCGTACATTCCCG
GCGAGGGCCACAACCTGCAGGAGGACTCGATGGTGCTGGTGCGCGGCGGCCGGGTGAAGGACCTGCCTGG
TGTGCGCTACAAGATCATCCGCGGTTCGCTGGATACGCAGGGTGTCAAGAACCGCAAACAGGCACGCAGC
CGTTACGGCGCTAAGAAGGAGAAGGGCTGATGCNACGCAAGGGATCTAGCCCGCCTAATGAGCGGGCTTT
TTTTTAGATCCCCCCCGACGGCGGTGCGGGCCCGGCGGCGGACGCTCAGCAGCGGCGGGCGTGAAAGGCC
CTGGCATCCTCGATCATCTCCTCCAGGGTGGTCGGCCGAGCTTCCATCCCAGCTCGGCAAGGATCAACGA
GGACAGTCGCACGACGAAGTTCTTCTGGATCGCGCCCGTGCTGGAAGCACTCAACCTCGAAGCGTGTGGT
TGCGGAGCCATCTAGCAACCACACGAAACATGCGCAACGAACCGCGCAACGAACAACGCCTAGAACTGGC
CCTAGATGAGCTGACTCGTATCGTTGGTAAACCTAGTTTGACCAGCATGTTTTAACTACGTTCGGTGAGC
TGTCAACGGGGCCTGTAACGGCACAACGAACCGTGCAACGAGAGTGGCCACGGATGCCACCACAGGCACT
ACAACGGAGTTCGCCACGTACATCACCACAACCACCGATTCTGGCGGTGAGCTCCCCGATATTCAGCGGA
AATGGCTTGGTATCGACCAAGATTCGTAGAACCCCGTCTCGTCTGGCTGGTATTCAAAACGGGCGCAACG
AAACACGCAACGAGACAGGCATGGCCCAAACCAGAAAACTAGCGTCTACCAGGACTTTTACCTGTCCGAC
CCGTTGCAACGGAACCCCCCACGGAACCCCCGCGACACCCGCTCCCCAATTGCGTTAGAACAGCGGTGGA
TTGTCGGCTTCGTTGTGGGCCTTTTGAGCCGCTTCCTGTTCTGCCGCACGCTCTTTCCTCGCCCGATAGC
CGAGTCGCTTAACGGTGTCCAGATGCAGCCCGAAATGTTTGGCCGTTTGCGGCCAAGAGTGGCCCTCGTC
GTCGTGATAGGCGCGGATGCGTTCGCGGCGTGCAGCCTGCTCGGCGAGCCACTCGCTGCGTTCCTGCGCC
ACGAGCCGGACGACGTGGCGTTCGGATAGTCCGGTGATTCGAGCGCCTTCGGCGGCGGTCACGCGCCGCT
TTTTGCGGACAGTCGGCTGCCGGTTGTAGCCGTCGCTGTAGCCGTCGCTGTAGCCGTCGCTCATAGCAAT
GCCTCCATGGCTGACGCGGACTTTGCGCGCCGCGCAACTGTGCTCGCCGCCGTGCGCGCTGCTGCGCCCT
TCCGCGAGATGGCCGACTGGCGCGCACTGAGTGTGGCCTCGTAGACCACGATCCCGTCCGCCCAAATGCG
CGACTTGGTTGTGATCCAACGCCAAATGCTGTTGGCGATGGCGCGGACCTCGCTGTCCGGTAGCGGTCCG
GGACACACGTCGTTGCACGGGAATTCGGCGTTTCGCGCGTGGCACTCGGCATAGATCGCGCGGCCGAGTC
CGTCCACGTTCCGGGTCGGCAGGTAGATCCGCATGAGGGCGGGACGATAGGCCCACAACCTGACGGAATC
GAACAGTGCGCAATTCCGCCCTAGCGGCGTCGGAGCCGCTTTGTACGTGGTCTGCTGACGCCAGCGCGGC
GGTGGCATGTTCGCGCCGAGCTCGGCCTCGATGTGGCTGAGTGTGTAGAGATCTGAGTGGAGCCATTCCG
TTTCCCAGGCGATGTGGCCGGGGTTTTTGGTCATGAGGCCTGAGTAACTGCGGTCGCCGTCGACGGCGCG
CCGAAGGCCTTCGGCGCACGCCGCCATGTATGCGAGCGGCTTACGCCGCGCGTATTCGGTGCGTGGAACA
GGGGCGTTGAGTGCCCACACTGCGTGTGCGTGGCCGTTGGCGCGATTGCCCACGATCGCGTTGGGCAGCG
GATGGGACCCCCGGGCGCTGAGCGCTCGGAGCGCTGCGTCTGGATGGTCTACGTCCACGACCAGCAGGTT
TGCCAGCGCTGTTGGGTTCGCCTCGATGTACCGGCGGCCTAGGGCCGACGCGCGGCTTTGGCGGTAGATC
CCCTCGAGCAGATCGTCGCTTGCCAGCGGCCAGTACGGCAGCCAGAGCTGCTCAAATTCGTCGGCGACGT
GGCTCACGCTTGGTAGTAGACCACGATTAATCACCGGTGTATGGTCCGACACGAGCTCCAAGTCAGATAT
TTCGCTGAGGGGCCACCCCACAACTGCACACTCCCCCGCTCTCCCGTCGAGCCCTGGTGGTGGAACACCA
GCGACAGCCGAGCACCCCCAACCACCTGTACCAACCAGGAGGAACACATGCGTCGTTTCGAGGACGTTTC
CGGGCCGCTGAGAGCCGCTGTGGCGGCCGTACACGCCGCCTTAGACCCGTTAGACCCCCTGCCGCCTGAA
TGCGCGGGTACGAGCCACACAGCGCCCGAACTTACGGAGCTGGTGGGCTCACCTGGCTTTATGGCGTACG
AATCGGCTGTGTGCGACCTGTTGGGCGAGGTGAGGTACGCGCTACTCACGCTGGCAAGGGCGACACAGCC
GCCCCACCGAGCCCGCACGGCCGCGCGCGGTGTCAACAACCGGGTGAGTCGTGCACACCAGCAGGTGTTC
GAGGCTTGGCTCGAAGTGCAGGACATCGTGGCGAACGCCGCCCGATGAGCCGCGCCTTACGCTGGCTGCC
AGCCGTTCGCGGGCTGGTTGGTGCAGCGCGTCGAGCGGTTAGAGGCCCTGCGGTGTTCCACCACCGCAGG
CCTCGCCCTTTTTAAGGCTGAATTTGCTTGTCTCCGAATCCAACTGGCTTGTCCAAGGGTGTATCTACGC
TTAATCCAAAGTTCAAACGAGGGGATTACACATGACCAACTTCGATAACGTTCTCGGCTCGATGATCCCC
GGCGGGCCCCCCCTCGAGGTCGACGGTATCGATAAAATAAAAAAGGGGACCTCTAGGGTCCCCAATTAAT
TAGCTAA
Features (pLannotate 1.2.2; 10 found; start..end, strand, type, name):
     28..1299    -  CDS            FLP: site-specific recombinase FLP is a site-specific recombinase from Saccharomyces cerevisiae. Recombination occurs at FRT sequences.
   1483..1510    -  terminator     rrnB T2 terminator: transcription terminator T2 from the E. coli rrnB gene
   1639..2227    +  rep_origin     ori: high-copy-number ColE1/pMB1/pBR322/pUC origin of replication
   2413..2553    -  misc_feature   bom: basis of mobility region from pBR322
   2655..2846    -  CDS            rop: Rop protein, which maintains plasmids at low copy number; rop
   2863..3243    +  CDS            YPB1_ECOLX: Protein predicted: Swiss-Prot protein existence level 4. From Escherichia coli.
   3380..3661    +  CDS            tnpA (fragment): TN5P_ECOLX - Also known as tnp. Experimental evidence at protein level: Swiss-Prot protein existence level 1. Mediates transposition of transposon Tn5 by a 'cut and paste' mechanism. First, the monomeric transposase binds the 19 bp inverted DNA repeats flanking the transposon. Then, dimerization of the DNA- bound transposase creates a synaptic DNA complex. After nicking of the first DNA strand, excision of the transposon proceeds through a series of intermediates. The transposase then mediates the insertion of the transposon at a new site by strand transfer. The activity of the wild- type tran
   3693..4484    +  CDS            neo: KKA2_KLEPN - Also known as kan, nptII. Experimental evidence at protein level: Swiss-Prot protein existence level 1. Resistance to kanamycin, neomycin, paromomycin, ribostamycin, butirosin and gentamicin B. From Klebsiella pneumoniae.
   4766..5137    +  CDS            rpsL: RS12_MYCBO - Experimental evidence at protein level: Swiss-Prot protein existence level 1. Interacts with and stabilizes bases of the 16S rRNA that are involved in tRNA selection in the A site and with the mRNA backbone. Located at the interface of the 30S and 50S subunits, it traverses the body of the 30S subunit contacting proteins on the other side and probably holding the rRNA structure together. The combined cluster of proteins S8, S12 and S17 appears to hold together the shoulder and platform of the 30S subunit (By similarity). From Mycobacterium bovis (strain ATCC BAA-935 / AF2122/97).
   7913..7945    -  misc_feature   MCS (fragment): pBluescript multiple cloning site
