[The description below was written by a language model from this plasmid's Addgene catalogue record and pLannotate feature annotations shown in this document.]
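Description:
pMN234 is a bacterial expression plasmid built on the pMN210 backbone that delivers an enhanced version of the yeast Flp recombinase (flpe) to mycobacteria. According to the record, the flpe gene was inserted by restriction cloning and is driven by the imyc promoter. The feature table places the roughly 1.3 kb FLP coding sequence on the reverse strand near the start of the 7,987 nt sequence, but it does not annotate the promoter itself. Flp is the site-specific recombinase from Saccharomyces cerevisiae that recombines FRT sites, so expressing it excises any DNA segment flanked by directly repeated FRT sites. The depositor describes exactly this purpose: removing FRT-flanked inserts in mycobacteria. This matches the associated work on making consecutive gene deletions in Mycobacterium smegmatis, where removing a resistance cassette allows the same marker to be reused.

For propagation in E. coli the plasmid carries a ColE1/pMB1-type origin, with the adjacent bom region and a rop gene also detected; the catalogue nonetheless lists it as high copy. Selection is by kanamycin through the Tn5-derived neo (nptII) gene, which is preceded by a fragment of the Tn5 transposase. A mycobacterial-type rpsL gene encoding ribosomal protein S12 is also present. Wild-type rpsL is commonly used as a counterselectable marker in streptomycin-resistant hosts, which would allow the plasmid to be lost after recombination, although the record does not state this role. An rrnB T2 terminator and a pBluescript polylinker fragment are also annotated. About 2.8 kb between rpsL and the polylinker fragment carries no annotation, and no mycobacterial replication origin is identified in the table, so the record does not show how the plasmid is maintained in mycobacteria.
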