Addgene plasmid #32108: pMN234
Depositing lab: Michael Niederweis. Depositing organization: Friedrich-Alexander-Universitaet Erlangen-Nuremberg. Publication: Consecutive gene deletions in Mycobacterium smegmatis using the yeast FLP recombinase. Stephan J, Stemmer V, Niederweis M. Gene. 2004 Dec 8;343(1):181-90. 10.1016/j.gene.2004.08.028 PubMed 15563844.
Backbone
  Vector backbone: pMN210
  Vector type: Bacterial Expression
Growth in bacteria
  Bacterial resistance: Kanamycin, 50 μg/mL
  Growth temperature: 37°C
  Growth strain: DH5alpha
  Copy number: High Copy
Gene/Insert
  Gene/Insert name: flpe
  Promoter: imyc
  Cloning method: Restriction Enzyme; 5′ cloning site Pme (not destroyed); 3′ cloning site Hind III (not destroyed)
  Sequencing primers: 5′ pMS-seq1
Terms and licenses: Academic/Nonprofit Terms; Industry Terms: Not Available to Industry
Depositor comments: This is an expression vector for an enhanced Flp recombinase to excise FRT-flanked inserts in mycobacteria.
How to cite: pMN234 was a gift from Michael Niederweis (Addgene plasmid # 32108 ; http://n2t.net/addgene:32108 ; RRID:Addgene_32108)
