>Addgene plasmid #32108 | pMN234 | addgene partial sequence | sequence record 39376 | pBluescriptKS
TAGCTAAAGCTTGTGTTTATGCTTAAATGCGTACTTATATGCGTCTATTTATGTAGGATGAAAGGTAGTC
TAGTACCTCCTGTGATATTATCCCATTCCATGCGGGGTATCGTATGCTTCCTTCAGCACTACCCTTTAGC
TGTTCTATATGCTGCCACTCCTCAATTGGATTAGTCTCATCCTTCAATGCTATCATTTCCTTTGATATTG
GATCATATGCATAGTACCGAGAAACTAGTGCGAAGTAGTGATCAGGTATTGCTGTTATCTGATGAGTATA
CGTTGTCCTGGCCACGGCAGAAGCACGCTTATCGCTCCAATTTCCCACAACATTAGTCAACTCCGTTAGG
CCCTTCATTGACAGAAATGAGGTCATCAAATGTCTTCCAATGTGAGATTTTGGGCCATTCTTTATAGCAA
AGATTGGATAAGGCGCATTTTTCTTCAAAGCCTTGTTGTACGATCTGACTAAGTTATCTTTTAATAATTG
GTATTCCTGTTTGTTGCTTGAAGAATTGCCGGTCCTATTTACTCGTTTTAGGACTGGTTCAGAATTCCTC
AAAAATTCATCCAAATATACAAGTGGATCGATCCTACCCCTTGCGCTAAAGAAGTATATGTGCCTACTAA
CGCTTGTCTTTGTCTCTGTCACTAAACACTGGATTATTACTCCCAGATACTTATTTTGGACTAATTTAAA
TGATTTCGGATCAACGTTCTTAATATCGCTGAATCTTCCACAATTGATGAAAGTAGCTAGGAAGAGGAAT
TGGTATAAAG
